>Addgene plasmid #46299 | pGW_PSD95.FingR-YFP | addgene full sequence | sequence record 386489 | Addgene NGS Result
GACATTGATTATTGACTAGTTATTAATAGTAATCAATTACGGGGTCATTAGTTCATAGCCCATATATGGA
GTTCCGCGTTACATAACTTACGGTAAATGGCCCGCCTGGCTGACCGCCCAACGACCCCCGCCCATTGACG
TCAATAATGACGTATGTTCCCATAGTAACGCCAATAGGGACTTTCCATTGACGTCAATGGGTGGAGTATT
TACGGTAAACTGCCCACTTGGCAGTACATCAAGTGTATCATATGCCAAGTACGCCCCCTATTGACGTCAA
TGACGGTAAATGGCCCGCCTGGCATTATGCCCAGTACATGACCTTATGGGACTTTCCTACTTGGCAGTAC
ATCTACGTATTAGTCATCGCTATTACCATGGTGATGCGGTTTTGGCAGTACATCAATGGGCGTGGATAGC
GGTTTGACTCACGGGGATTTCCAAGTCTCCACCCCATTGACGTCAATGGGAGTTTGTTTTGGCACCAAAA
TCAACGGGACTTTCCAAAATGTCGTAACAACTCCGCCCCATTGACGCAAATGGGCGGTAGGCGTGTACGG
TGGGAGGTCTATATAAGCAGAGCTCGTTTAGTGAACCGTCAGATCGCCTGGAGACGCCATCCACGCTGTT
TTGACCTCCATAGAAGACACCGGGACCGATCCAGCCTCCGCGGCCGGGAACGGTGCATTGGAACGCGGAT
TCCCCGTGCCAAGAGTGACGTAAGTACCGCCTATAGAGTCTATAGGCCCACCCCCTTGGCTTCTTATGCA
TGCTATACTGTTTTTGGCTTGGGGTCTATACACCCCCGCTTCCTCATGTTATAGGTGATGGTATAGCTTA
GCCTATAGGTGTGGGTTATTGACCATTATTGACCACTCCCCTATTGGTGACGATACTTTCCATTACTAAT
CCATAACATGGCTCTTTGCCACAACTCTCTTTATTGGCTATATGCCAATACACTGTCCTTCAGAGACTGA
CACGGACTCTGTATTTTTACAGGATGGGGTCTCATTTATTATTTACAAATTCACATATACAACACCACCG
TCCCCAGTGCCCGCAGTTTTTATTAAACATAACGTGGGATCTCCACGCGAATCTCGGGTACGTGTTCCGG
ACATGGGCTCTTCTCCGGTAGCGGCGGAGCTTCTACATCCGAGCCCTGCTCCCATGCCTCCAGCGACTCA
TGGTCGCTCGGCAGCTCCTTGCTCCTAACAGTGGAGGCCAGACTTAGGCACAGCACGATGCCCACCACCA
CCAGTGTGCCGCACAAGGCCGTGGCGGTAGGGTATGTGTCTGAAAATGAGCTCGGGGAGCGGGCTTGCAC
CGCTGACGCATTTGGAAGACTTAAGGCAGCGGCAGAAGAAGATGCAGGCAGCTGAGTTGTTGTGTTCTGA
TAAGAGTCAGAGGTAACTCCCGTTGCGGTGCTGTTAACGGTGGAGGGCAGTGTAGTCTGAGCAGTACTCG
TTGCTGCCGCGCGCGCCACCAGACATAATAGCTGACAGACTAACAGACTGTTCCTTTCCATGGGTCTTTT
CTGCAGTCACCGTCCTTGACACGAAGCTTATGCTCGAGGTCAAGGAAGCATCACCAACCAGCATCCAGAT
CAGCTGGGTGCTCCACTTGCGCCACGTTCGCTACTACCGCATCACCTACGGTGAAACTGGTGGCAATAGC
CCTGTCCAGGAATTCACCGTGCCTGGCAGCAAGTCCACTGCTACCATCAGCGGCCTGAAACCTGGTGTCG
ACTATACCATCACGGTGTACGCCGTCACGATCTTCAGCGCCTACCGCTCCGCCTGGCCGCCGATCTCCAT
CAACTACCGCACCGGATCCGATTACAAGGATGACGACGATAAGGGTAGCGGCTCCAGTTCTAGAGTGAGC
AAGGGCGAGGAGCTGTTCACCGGGGTGGTGCCCATCCTGGTCGAGCTGGACGGCGACGTAAACGGCCACA
AGTTCAGCGTGTCCGGCGAGGGCGAGGGCGATGCCACCTACGGCAAGCTGACCCTGAAGCTGATCTGCAC
CACCGGCAAGCTGCCCGTGCCCTGGCCCACCCTCGTGACCACCCTGGGCTACGGCCTGCAGTGCTTCGCC
CGCTACCCCGACCACATGAAGCAGCACGACTTCTTCAAGTCCGCCATGCCCGAAGGCTACGTCCAGGAGC
GCACCATCTTCTTCAAGGACGACGGCAACTACAAGACCCGCGCCGAGGTGAAGTTCGAGGGCGACACCCT
GGTGAACCGCATCGAGCTGAAGGGCATCGACTTCAAGGAGGACGGCAACATCCTGGGGCACAAGCTGGAG
TACAACTACAACAGCCACAACGTCTATATCACCGCCGACAAGCAGAAGAACGGCATCAAGGCCAACTTCA
AGATCCGCCACAACATCGAGGACGGCGGCGTGCAGCTCGCCGACCACTACCAGCAGAACACCCCCATCGG
CGACGGCCCCGTGCTGCTGCCCGACAACCACTACCTGAGCTACCAGTCCGCCCTGAGCAAAGACCCCAAC
GAGAAGCGCGATCACATGGTCCTGCTGGAGTTCGTGACCGCCGCCGGGATCACTCTCGGCATGGACGAGC
TGTACAAGTAGGAATTCATTGATCATAATCAGCCATACCACATTTGTAGAGGTTTTACTTGCTTTAAAAA
ACCTCCCACACCTCCCCCTGAACCTGAAACATAAAATGAATGCAATTGTTGTTGTTAACTTGTTTATTGC
AGCTTATAATGGTTACAAATAAAGCAATAGCATCACAAATTTCACAAATAAAGCATTTTTTTCACTGCAT
TCTAGTTGTGGTTTGTCCAAACTCATCAATGTATCTTATCATGTCTGGATCCGTACCGAGCTCGCGTAAT
CATGTCATAGCTGTTTCCTGTGTGAAATTGTTATCCGCTCACAATTCCACACAACATACGAGCCGGAAGC
ATAAAGTGTAAAGCCTGGGGTGCCTAATGAGTGAGCTAACTACATTAATTGCGTTGCGCTCACTGCCCGC
TTTCCAGTCGGGAAACCTGTCGTGCCAGCTGCATTAATGAATCGGCCAACGCGCGGGGAGAGGCGGTTTG
CGTATTGGGCGCTCTTCCGCTTCCTCGCTCACTGACTCGCTGCGCTCGGTCGTTCGGCTGCGGCGAGCGG
TATCAGCTCACTCAAAGGCGGTAATACGGTTATCCACAGAATCAGGGGATAACGCAGGAAAGAACATGTG
AGCAAAAGGCCAGCAAAAGGCCAGGAACCGTAAAAAGGCCGCGTTGCTGGCGTTTTTCCATAGGCTCCGC
CCCCCTGACGAGCATCACAAAAATCGACGCTCAAGTCAGAGGTGGCGAAACCCGACAGGACTATAAAGAT
ACCAGGCGTTTCCCCCTGGAAGCTCCCTCGTGCGCTCTCCTGTTCCGACCCTGCCGCTTACCGGATACCT
GTCCGCCTTTCTCCCTTCGGGAAGCGTGGCGCTTTCTCATAGCTCACGCTGTAGGTATCTCAGTTCGGTG
TAGGTCGTTCGCTCCAAGCTGGGCTGTGTGCACGAACCCCCCGTTCAGCCCGACCGCTGCGCCTTATCCG
GTAACTATCGTCTTGAGTCCAACCCGGTAAGACACGACTTATCGCCACTGGCAGCAGCCACTGGTAACAG
GATTAGCAGAGCGAGGTATGTAGGCGGTGCTACAGAGTTCTTGAAGTGGTGGCCTAACTACGGCTACACT
AGAAGAACAGTATTTGGTATCTGCGCTCTGCTGAAGCCAGTTACCTTCGGAAAAAGAGTTGGTAGCTCTT
GATCCGGCAAACAAACCACCGCTGGTAGCGGTGGTTTTTTTGTTTGCAAGCAGCAGATTACGCGCAGAAA
AAAAGGATCTCAAGAAGATCCTTTGATCTTTTCTACGGGGTCTGACGCTCAGTGGAACGAAAACTCACGT
TAAGGGATTTTGGTCATGAGATTATCAAAAAGGATCTTCACCTAGATCCTTTTAAATTAAAAATGAAGTT
TTAAATCAATCTAAAGTATATATGAGTAAACTTGGTCTGACAGTTACCAATGCTTAATCAGTGAGGCACC
TATCTCAGCGATCTGTCTATTTCGTTCATCCATAGTTGCCTGACTCCCCGTCGTGTAGATAACTACGATA
CGGGAGGGCTTACCATCTGGCCCCAGTGCTGCAATGATACCGCGAGACCCACGCTCACCGGCTCCAGATT
TATCAGCAATAAACCAGCCAGCCGGAAGGGCCGAGCGCAGAAGTGGTCCTGCAACTTTATCCGCCTCCAT
CCAGTCTATTAATTGTTGCCGGGAAGCTAGAGTAAGTAGTTCGCCAGTTAATAGTTTGCGCAACGTTGTT
GCCATTGCTACAGGCATCGTGGTGTCACGCTCGTCGTTTGGTATGGCTTCATTCAGCTCCGGTTCCCAAC
GATCAAGGCGAGTTACATGATCCCCCATGTTGTGCAAAAAAGCGGTTAGCTCCTTCGGTCCTCCGATCGT
TGTCAGAAGTAAGTTGGCCGCAGTGTTATCACTCATGGTTATGGCAGCACTGCATAATTCTCTTACTGTC
ATGCCATCCGTAAGATGCTTTTCTGTGACTGGTGAGTACTCAACCAAGTCATTCTGAGAATAGTGTATGC
GGCGACCGAGTTGCTCTTGCCCGGCGTCAATACGGGATAATACCGCGCCACATAGCAGAACTTTAAAAGT
GCTCATCATTGGAAAACGTTCTTCGGGGCGAAAACTCTCAAGGATCTTACCGCTGTTGAGATCCAGTTCG
ATGTAACCCACTCGTGCACCCAACTGATCTTCAGCATCTTTTACTTTCACCAGCGTTTCTGGGTGAGCAA
AAACAGGAAGGCAAAATGCCGCAAAAAAGGGAATAAGGGCGACACGGAAATGTTGAATACTCATACTCTT
CCTTTTTCAATAAGCGGCCGCGGCCATGCCGGCCACTAGTCTCGAGTTATTATTGAAGCATTTATCAGGG
TTATTGTCTCATGAGCGGATACATATTTGAATGTATTTAGAAAAATAAACAAATAGGGGTTCCGCGCACA
TTTCCCCGAAAAGTGCCACCTGACGTCTAAGAAACCATTATTATCATGACATTAACCTATAAAAATAGGC
GTATCACGAGGCCCTTTCGTCTCGCGCGTTTCGGTGATGACGGTGAAAACCTCTGACACATGCAGCTCCC
GGAGACGGTCACAGCTTGTCTGTAAGCGGATGCCGGGAGCAGACAAGCCCGTCAGGGCGCGTCAGCGGGT
GTTGGCGGGTGTCGGGGCTGGCTTAACTATGCGGCATCAGAGCAGATTGTACTGAGAGTGCACCATATGA
AGACGTCGCCTCCTCACTACTTCTGGAATAGCTCAGAGGCCGAGGCGGCCTCGGCCTCTGCATAAATAAA
AAAAATTAGTCAGGGCGCCATTCGCCATTCAGGCTGCGCAACTGTTGGGAAGGGCGATCGGTGCGGGCCT
CTTCGCTATTACGCCAGCTGGCGAAAGGGGGATGTGCTGCAAGGCGATTAAGTTGGGTAACGCCAGGGTT
TTCCCAGTCACGACGTTGTAAAACGACGGCCAGTGCCCGTGTCAAGGACGGTGACTGCAGTGAATAATAA
AATGTGTGTTTGTCCGAAATACGCGTTTTGAGATTTCTGTCGCCGACTAAATTCATGTCGCGCGATAGTG
GTGTTTATCGCCGATAGAGATGGCGATATTGGAAAAATCGATATTTGAAAATATGGCATATTGAAAATGT
CGCCGATGTGAGTTTCTGTGTAACTGATATCGCCATTTTTCCAAAAGTGATTTTTGGGCATACGCGATAT
CTGGCGATAGCGCTTATATCGTTTACGGGGGATGGCGATAGACGACTTTGGTGACTTGGGCGATTCTGTG
TGTCGCAAATATCGCAGTTTCGATATAGGTGACAGACGATATGAGGCTATATCGCCGATAGAGGCGACAT
CAAGCTGGCACATGGCCAATGCATATCGATCTATACATTGAATCAATATTGGCCATTAGCCATATTATTC
ATTGGTTATATAGCATAAATCAATATTGGCTATTGGCCATTGCATACGTTGTATCCATATCATAATATGT
ACATTTATATTGGCTCATGTCCAACATTACCGCCATGTT
Features (pLannotate 1.2.2; 20 found; start..end, strand, type, name):
      1..380     +  enhancer       CMV enhancer: human cytomegalovirus immediate early enhancer
    381..584     +  promoter       CMV promoter: human cytomegalovirus (CMV) immediate early promoter
    720..1546    +  intron         CMV intron A: human cytomegalovirus intron A (Chapman et al., 1991)
   1522..1833    +  CDS            FINC_PLEWA (fragment): Experimental evidence at transcript level: Swiss-Prot protein existence level 2. Fibronectins bind cell surfaces and various compounds including collagen, fibrin, heparin, DNA, and actin. Fibronectins are involved in cell adhesion, cell motility, opsonization, wound healing, and maintenance of cell shape. May be involved in osteoblast compaction (By similarity). From Pleurodeles waltl (Iberian ribbed newt).
   1840..1864    +  CDS            3xFLAG (fragment): three tandem FLAG® epitope tags
   1885..2600    +  CDS            Venus (fragment): yellow fluorescent protein (YFP) with fast and efficient maturation (Nagai et al., 2002) mammalian codon-optimized
   2610..2694    +  CDS            large T antigen (fragment): large T antigen from SV40 (simian virus 40)
   2717..2851    +  polyA_signal   SV40 poly(A) signal: SV40 polyadenylation signal
   2898..2914    -  protein_bind   lac operator: The lac repressor binds to the lac operator to inhibit transcription in E. coli. This inhibition can be relieved by adding lactose or isopropyl-β-D-thiogalactopyranoside (IPTG). lac repressor encoded by lacI
   2922..2952    -  promoter       lac promoter: promoter for the E. coli lac operon
   3000..3092    -  CDS            lacI (fragment): lac repressor; lacI; The lac repressor binds to the lac operator to inhibit transcription in E. coli. This inhibition can be relieved by adding lactose or isopropyl-β-D-thiogalactopyranoside (IPTG).
   3275..3863    -  rep_origin     ori: high-copy-number ColE1/pMB1/pBR322/pUC origin of replication
   4034..4894    -  CDS            AmpR: β-lactamase; bla; confers resistance to ampicillin, carbenicillin, and related antibiotics
   4895..4912    -  promoter       AmpR promoter (fragment): bla
   4948..5036    -  promoter       AmpR promoter (fragment): bla
   5131..5166    +  CDS            rop (fragment): Rop protein, which maintains plasmids at low copy number; rop
   5268..5319    +  misc_feature   bom (fragment): basis of mobility region from pBR322
   5328..5403    -  rep_origin     SV40 ori (fragment): SV40 origin of replication
   5411..5565    -  CDS            lacZα (fragment): LacZα fragment of β-galactosidase; lacZ fragment
   5586..5963    -  CDS            UL127: UL127_HCMVA - Protein predicted: Swiss-Prot protein existence level 4. From Human cytomegalovirus (strain AD169) (HHV-5) (Human herpesvirus 5).
