[The description below was written by a language model from this plasmid's Addgene catalogue record and pLannotate feature annotations shown in this document.]
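Description:
pGW_PSD95.FingR-YFP is a mammalian expression plasmid built on the pGW_YFP backbone that encodes a fluorescently labelled intrabody-type probe against the postsynaptic scaffold protein PSD-95 (DLG4). It is propagated in E. coli as a high-copy plasmid through a ColE1/pUC-type origin and selected with ampicillin via the β-lactamase gene. The rest of the backbone carries only vestigial fragments (lac promoter/operator, lacI, lacZα, rop, bom and a partial SV40 origin) that have no evident role in the design. The catalogue gives a total size of 5,860 bp, whereas the sequenced record is 6,129 nt, so the listed sizes are approximate.

Expression is driven by the human cytomegalovirus immediate-early enhancer and promoter followed by CMV intron A, which generally boosts transcript processing and expression in mammalian cells. The roughly 318 bp insert, cloned between HindIII and XbaI, is annotated as a fibronectin fragment. This fits a FingR, a synthetic binder built on a fibronectin domain scaffold, here directed at PSD-95. Downstream lie a short match to a FLAG epitope, probably a single tag or linker rather than a full 3xFLAG, and then a Venus-type yellow fluorescent protein. A small SV40 large T antigen fragment and the SV40 polyadenylation signal terminate the unit. The annotated order and the construct name indicate a FingR-YFP fusion, although the reading frame across the junctions is not shown in the record.

According to the associated publication, the construct is intended for visualising endogenous synaptic proteins in living neurons. The expressed probe binds native PSD-95 and thereby marks its location without overexpression of a tagged copy of PSD-95 itself.
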