Addgene plasmid #46299: pGW_PSD95.FingR-YFP
Depositing lab: Don Arnold. Depositing organization: University of Southern California. Publication: Recombinant probes for visualizing endogenous synaptic proteins in living neurons. Gross GG, Junge JA, Mora RJ, Kwon HB, Olson CA, Takahashi TT, Liman ER, Ellis-Davies GC, McGee AW, Sabatini BL, Roberts RW, Arnold DB. Neuron. 2013 Jun 19;78(6):971-85. doi: 10.1016/j.neuron.2013.04.017. PubMed 23791193.
Backbone
  Vector backbone: pGW_YFP
  Backbone size w/o insert (bp): 5541
  Total vector size (bp): 5860
  Vector type: Mammalian Expression
Growth in bacteria
  Bacterial resistance: Ampicillin, 100 μg/mL
  Growth temperature: 37°C
  Growth strain: DH5alpha
  Copy number: High Copy
Gene/Insert
  Gene/Insert name: PSD95.FingR
  Species: H. sapiens (human), Synthetic
  Insert size (bp): 318
  Entrez Gene: DLG4 (a.k.a. MRD62, PSD95, SAP-90, SAP90)
  Promoter: CMV
  Cloning method: Restriction Enzyme; 5′ cloning site HindIII (not destroyed); 3′ cloning site XbaI (not destroyed)
  Sequencing primers: 5′ CTTAGGCACAGCACG
Terms and licenses: Academic/Nonprofit Terms; Industry Terms: Not Available to Industry
How to cite: pGW_PSD95.FingR-YFP was a gift from Don Arnold (Addgene plasmid # 46299 ; http://n2t.net/addgene:46299 ; RRID:Addgene_46299)
