>Addgene plasmid #46299 | pGW_PSD95.FingR-YFP | addgene partial sequence | sequence record 67430 | SV40pA-R 5'-GAAATTTGTGATGCTATTGC-3'
AGCTGCAATAAACAAGTTAACAACAACAATTGCATTCATTTTATGTTTCAGGTTCAGGGGGAGGTGTGGG
AGGTTTTTTAAAGCAAGTAAAACCTCTACAAATGTGGTATGGCTGATTATGATCAATGAATTCCTACTTG
TACAGCTCGTCCATGCCGAGAGTGATCCCGGCGGCGGTCACGAACTCCAGCAGGACCATGTGATCGCGCT
TCTCGTTGGGGTCTTTGCTCAGGGCGGACTGGTAGCTCAGGTAGTGGTTGTCGGGCAGCAGCACGGGGCC
GTCGCCGATGGGGGTGTTCTGCTGGTAGTGGTCGGCGAGCTGCACGCCGCCGTCCTCGATGTTGTGGCGG
ATCTTGAAGTTGGCCTTGATGCCGTTCTTCTGCTTGTCGGCGGTGATATAGACGTTGTGGCTGTTGTAGT
TGTACTCCAGCTTGTGCCCCAGGATGTTGCCGTCCTCCTTGAAGTCGATGCCCTTCAGCTCGATGCGGTT
CACCAGGGTGTCGCCCTCGAACTTCACCTCGGCGCGGGTCTTGTAGTTGCCGTCGTCCTTGAAGAAGATG
GTGCGCTCCTGGACGTAGCCTTCGGGCATGGCGGACTTGAAGAAGTCGTGCTGCTTCATGTGGTCGGGGT
AGCGGGCGAAGCACTGCAGGCCGTAGCCCAGGGTGGTCACGAGGGTGGGCCAGGGCACGGGCAGCTTGCC
GGTGGTGCAGATCAGCTTCAGGGTCAGCTTGCCGTAGGTGGCATCGCCCTCGCCCTCGCCGGACACGCTG
AACTTGTGGCCGTTTACGTCGCCGTCCAGCTCGACCAGGATGGGCACCACCCCGGTGAACAGCTCCTCGC
CCTTGCTCACTCTAGAACTGGAGCCGCTACCCTTATCGTCGTCATCCTTGTAATCGGATCCGGTGCGGTA
