>Addgene plasmid #46299 | pGW_PSD95.FingR-YFP | addgene partial sequence | sequence record 68186 | EGFP-N 5'-CGTCGCCGTCCAGCTCGACCAG-3'
GCTCCTCGCCCTTGCTCACTCTAGAACTGGAGCCGCTACCCTTATCGTCGTCATCCTTGTAATCGGATCC
GGTGCGGTAGTTGATGGAGATCGGCGGCCAGGCGGAGCGGTAGGCGCTGAAGATCGTGACGGCGTACACC
GTGATGGTATAGTCGACACCAGGTTTCAGGCCGCTGATGGTAGCAGTGGACTTGCTGCCAGGCACGGTGA
ATTCCTGGACAGGGCTATTGCCACCAGTTTCACCGTAGGTGATGCGGTAGTAGCGAACGTGGCGCAAGTG
GAGCACCCAGCTGATCTGGATGCTGGTTGGTGATGCTTCCTTGACCTCGAGCATAAGCTTCGTGTCAAGG
ACGGTGACTGCAGAAAAGACCCATGGAAAGGAACAGTCTGTTAGTCTGTCAGCTATTATGTCTGGTGGCG
CGCGCGGCAGCAACGAGTACTGCTCAGACTACACTGCCCTCCACCGTTAACAGCACCGCAACGGGAGTTA
CCTCTGACTCTTATCAGAACACAACAACTCAGCTGCCTGCATCTTCTTCTGCCGCTGCCTTAAGTCTTCC
AAATGCGTCAGCGGTGCAAGCCCGCTCCCCGAGCTCATTTTCAGACACATACCCTACCGCCACGGCCTTG
TGCGGCACACTGGTGGTGGTGGGCATCGTGCTGTGCCTAAGTCTGGCCTCCACTGTTAGGAGCAAGGAGC
TGCCGAGCGACCATGAGTCGCTGGAGGCATGGGAGCAGGGCTCGGATGTAGAAGCTCCGCCGCTACCGGA
GAAGAGCCCATGTCCGGAACACGTACCCGAGATTCGCGTGGAGATCCCACGTTATGTTTAATAAAAACTG
CGGGCACTGGGGACGGTGGTGTTGTATATGTGAATTTGTAAATAATAAATGAGACCCCATCCTGTAAAAA
TACAGAGTCCGTGTCAGTCTCTGAAGGACAGTGTATTGGCATATAGCAATAAGAGAGTGTGCAAG
